>Addgene plasmid #197838 | pJMC-6-Esp3I | addgene full sequence | sequence record 390585 | Addgene NGS Result
GTCAGTGAGCGAGGAAGCGGAAGAGCGCCCACCTGCTTTTCGGAACCGTGAGACGAACAACAACGTCTCT
AGTGCTGCTTTTGCAGGTGTGATGAAAAGCCTTAGGGTCAGGTGGCACTTTTCGGGGAAATGTGCGATGA
ACCCCTATTTGTTTATTTTTCTAAATACATTCAAATATGTATCCGCTAATGAGACAATAACCCTGATAAA
TGCTTCAATTATATTGAAAAAGGAAGAGTATGAGTATCCAACATTTCCGTGTCGCCCTTATTCCCTTTTT
TTGCGGCCTTCTGCCTTCCTGTTTTTGCTCACCCAGAAACGCTGGTGAAAGTAAAAGATGCTGAAGATCA
GTTGGGTGCCCGAGTGGGTTACATTGAACTGGATCTCAACAGCGGCAAAATCTTAGAGAGTTTTCGCCCC
GAAGAACGCTTCCCAATGATGAGCACTTTCAAAGTTCTGCTATGTGGCGCGGTGTTATCCCGTATTGATG
CTGGGCAAGAGCAACTCGGTCGCCGCATACACTATTCTCAGAATGACTTGGTTGAGTATTCACCAGTCAC
AGAAAAGCATCTTACGGATGGCATGACAGTAAGAGAATTATGTAGTGCTGCCATAACCATGAGTGATAAC
ACTGCGGCCAACTTACTTCTGACAACGATTGGAGGACCGAAGGAGCTAACCGCTTTTTTGCACAACATGG
GGGATCATGTAACTCGCCTTGATCGTTGGGAACCGGAGCTGAATGAAGCCATACCAAACGACGAGCGTGA
CACCACGATGCCTGTAGCAATGGCAACAACTCTCCGCAAACTATTAACTGGCGAACTACTTACTCTTGCT
TCACGCCAGCAACTCATTGACTGGATGGAGGCGGACAAAGTTGCAGGACCACTTCTGCGCTCGGCACTTC
CGGCTGGCTGGTTTATTGCTGATAAATCTGGAGCCGGTGAGCGTGGCTCTCGCGGTATCATTGCAGCACT
GGGGCCAGATGGTAAGCCCTCCCGTATCGTAGTTATCTACACGACGGGGAGTCAGGCAACTATGGATGAA
CGAAATAGACAGATCGCTGAGATAGGTGCCTCACTGATTAAGCATTGGTAACTGTCAGACGAAGGGAAAT
AAATAGTAGCCCGCCTGATGTGCGGGCTTTTTTTTGGTGGTGGTTACCAGTGTCGCTTAGCTACCGTAGG
TCCTCTTAGGCGGTCCGATTAGCGACATAGTCATCAATGCCTTGACGGCAAAATCCCTTAACGTGAGTTT
TCGTTCCACTGAGCGTCAGACCCCGTAGAAAAGATCAAAGGATCTTCTTGAGATCCTTTTTTTCTGCGCG
TAATCTGCTGCTTGCAAACAAAAAAACCACCGCTACCAGCGGTGGTTTGTTTGCCGGATCAAGAGCTACT
AACTCTTTTTCCGAAGGTAACTGGCTTCAGCAGAGCGCAGATACCAAATACTGTTCTTCTAGTGTAGCCG
TAGTTAGGCCACCACTTCAAGAACTCTGTAGCACCGCCTACATACCTCGCTCTGCTAATCCTGTTACCAG
TGGCTGCTGCCAGTGGCGATAAGTCGTGTCTTACCGGGTTGGACTCAAGACGATAGTTACCGGATAAGGC
GCAGCGGTCGGGCTGAACGGGGGGTTCGTGCTCACAGCCCAGCTTGGAGCGAACGACCTACACCGAACTG
AGATACCTACAGCGTGAGCTATGAGAAAGCGCCACGCTTCCCGAAGGGAGAAAGGCGGACAGGTATCCGG
TAAGCGGCAGGGTCGGAACAGGAGAGCGCACGAGGGAGCTTCCAGGGGGAAACGCCTGGTATCTTTATAG
TCCTGTCGGGTTTCGCCACCTCTGACTTGAGCGTCGATTTTTGTGATGCTCGTCAGGGGGGCGGAGCCTA
TGGAAAAACGCCAGCAACGCGGCCTTTTTACGGTTCCTGGCCTTTTGCTGGCCTTTTGCTCACATGTTCT
TTCCTGCGTTATCCCCTGATTCTGTGGATAACCGTATTACCGCCTTTGAGTGAGCTGATACCGCTCGCCG
CAGCCGAACGACCGAGCGCAGCGA
Features (pLannotate 1.2.2; 4 found; start..end, strand, type, name):
      1..23      +  rep_origin     RSF ori (fragment): Plasmids containing the RSF 1030 origin of replication can be propagated in E. coli cells that contain additional plasmids with compatible origins.
    139..239     +  promoter       AmpR promoter: bla
    240..1101    +  CDS            AmpR (fragment): β-lactamase; bla; confers resistance to ampicillin, carbenicillin, and related antibiotics
   1308..1896    +  rep_origin     ori: high-copy-number ColE1/pMB1/pBR322/pUC origin of replication
