[The description below was written by a language model from this plasmid's Addgene catalogue record and pLannotate feature annotations shown in this document.]
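Description:
pJMC-6-Esp3I is a small (about 2.05 kb) synthetic cloning plasmid from a modular vector toolkit and parts library built for plant genome engineering. The record describes it as a "Level 1 module 6" vector carrying an Esp3I expansion point. In hierarchical Golden Gate-style assembly systems, Level 1 modules typically occupy defined positions in a multi-module assembly. The "6" presumably denotes this plasmid's slot in that order, though the record does not spell out the assembly scheme. Esp3I is a type IIS restriction enzyme that cuts outside its recognition sequence to leave user-defined overhangs. An Esp3I expansion point therefore most plausibly serves as a site where further parts or modules can be inserted to extend an assembly. The backbone is listed as self-made and otherwise unspecified, the vector type is not given, and no gene or insert is recorded, consistent with an empty module or placeholder rather than an expression construct.

The annotated features are limited to bacterial maintenance elements. A high-copy ColE1/pMB1/pUC-type origin supports replication in E. coli, matching the high copy number in the catalogue entry. The bla gene, encoding β-lactamase and driven by its native AmpR promoter, confers ampicillin resistance for selection. A 23-nt match to the RSF origin is annotated at the start of the sequence, but it is far too short to be a functional origin and is probably an incidental similarity. The Esp3I sites and any flanking assembly overhangs are not annotated in the feature table. No plant promoters, terminators, T-DNA borders or plant selectable markers are detected, so the plasmid appears to function purely as an assembly intermediate in E. coli.
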