Addgene plasmid #197838: pJMC-6-Esp3I
Purpose: Level 1 module 6 with Esp3I expansion point
Depositing lab: Daniel Voytas. Depositing organization: University of Minnesota. Publication: An extensible vector toolkit and parts library for advanced engineering of plant genomes. Chamness JC, Kumar J, Cruz AJ, Rhuby E, Holum MJ, Cody JP, Tibebu R, Gamo ME, Starker CG, Zhang F, Voytas DF. Plant Genome. 2023 Mar 9:e20312. doi: 10.1002/tpg2.20312. PubMed 36896468.
Backbone
  Vector backbone: Unspecified
  Backbone manufacturer: Self-made
  Vector type: Unspecified
Growth in bacteria
  Bacterial resistance: Ampicillin, 100 μg/mL
  Growth temperature: 37°C
  Growth strain: DH5alpha
  Copy number: High Copy
Gene/Insert
  Gene/Insert name: None
  Species: Synthetic
  Cloning method: Restriction Enzyme; 5′ cloning site Unknown (unknown if destroyed)
Terms and licenses: Academic/Nonprofit Terms; Industry Terms: Not Available to Industry
Depositor comments: Please visit https://www.biorxiv.org/content/10.1101/2022.10.15.511792v1 for bioRxiv preprint.
How to cite: pJMC-6-Esp3I was a gift from Daniel Voytas (Addgene plasmid # 197838 ; http://n2t.net/addgene:197838 ; RRID:Addgene_197838)
